>Addgene plasmid #60349 | pET-22HT-MSI1(7-192)H83F | addgene partial sequence | sequence record 98894 | T7 5'-TAATACGACTCACTATAGGG-3'
TTTGTTTAACTTTAAGAAGGAGATATACATATGCATCATCATCATCATCACGGCGAAAACCTGTATTTTC
AGGGCGGATCCCAGCCCGGCCTCGCCTCCCCGGACTCGCCGCACGACCCCTGCAAGATGTTCATCGGAGG
ACTCAGTTGGCAGACCACGCAGGAAGGGCTGCGCGAATACTTCGGCCAGTTCGGGGAGGTGAAAGAGTGT
CTGGTGATGCGGGACCCCCTGACCAAAAGATCCAGGGGTTTCGGCTTCGTCACTTTCATGGACCAGGCGG
GGGTGGATAAAGTGCTGGCGCAATCTCGGTTTGAGCTCGACTCCAAAACAATTGACCCCAAGGTGGCCTT
TCCTCGAAGAGCACAGCCTAAGATGGTCACTCGGACGAAGAAGATCTTCGTGGGGGGGCTGTCTGTGAAC
ACCACGGTGGAAGATGTGAAACACTATTTCGAGCAGTTCGGAAAGGTGGATGATGCCATGCTGATGTTCG
ACAAAACCACCAACAGGCACAGAGGGTTTGGATTTGTCACGTTTGAGAGCGAGGACATCGTAGAGAAAGT
TTGTGAGATCCACTTCCATGAAATCAACAACAAAATGGTGGAATGCAAGAAAGCCCAGCCAAAGGAGGTG
ATGTCCCCGTGAAAGCTTGCGGCCG
