>Addgene plasmid #60349 | pET-22HT-MSI1(7-192)H83F | addgene partial sequence | sequence record 109887 | T7term 5'-GCTAGTTATTGCTCAGCGG-3'
ATCTCAGTGGTGGTGGTGGTGGTGCTCGAGTGCGGCCGCAAGCTTTCACGGGGACATCACCTCCTTTGGC
TGGGCTTTCTTGCATTCCACCATTTTGTTGTTGATTTCATGGAAGTGGATCTCACAAACTTTCTCTACGA
TGTCCTCGCTCTCAAACGTGACAAATCCAAACCCTCTGTGCCTGTTGGTGGTTTTGTCGAACATCAGCAT
GGCATCATCCACCTTTCCGAACTGCTCGAAATAGTGTTTCACATCTTCCACCGTGGTGTTCACAGACAGC
CCCCCCACGAAGATCTTCTTCGTCCGAGTGACCATCTTAGGCTGTGCTCTTCGAGGAAAGGCCACCTTGG
GGTCAATTGTTTTGGAGTCGAGCTCAAACCGAGATTGCGCCAGCACTTTATCCACCCCCGCCTGGTCCAT
GAAAGTGACGAAGCCGAAACCCCTGGATCTTTTGGTCAGGGGGTCCCGCATCACCAGACACTCTTTCACC
TCCCCGAACTGGCCGAAGTATTCGCGCAGCCCTTCCTGCGTGGTCTGCCAACTGAGTCCTCCGATGAACA
TCTTGCAGGGGTCGTGCGGCGAGTCCGGGGAGGCGAGGCCGGGCTGGGATCCGCCCTGAAAATACAGGTT
TTCGCCGTGATGATGATGATGATGCATATGTATATCTCCTTCTTAAAGTT
