[The description below was written by a language model from this plasmid's Addgene catalogue record.]
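Description:
pET-22HT-MSI1(7-192)H83F is a bacterial expression plasmid of about 6 kb built on a modified pET-22b backbone. In this "22HT" derivative, the pelB periplasmic leader of the parent vector has been replaced with a His6-Gly tag followed by a TEV protease recognition site, so the encoded protein should remain in the cytoplasm rather than being exported. It can be captured by immobilised-metal affinity chromatography, and the tag can then be removed by TEV cleavage. The plasmid confers ampicillin resistance, is recorded as high copy, and is maintained in a cloning strain such as DH5alpha. No feature table is provided, so the origin of replication and other backbone elements are not itemised in the record.

The insert is a 573 bp fragment of mouse Msi1 (Musashi-1) encoding amino acids 7–192, described as the RNA-binding domain region of the protein, and it carries an H83F point substitution. It was cloned between BamHI and HindIII sites, both of which are retained, in frame with the N-terminal His tag and TEV site. Transcription is driven by the T7 promoter, so expression requires a host that supplies T7 RNA polymerase, as is usual for pET vectors. The listed T7-term sequencing primer implies a downstream T7 terminator.

The construct is the mutant counterpart of the wild-type pET-22HT-MSI1(7-192) plasmid and is intended for producing recombinant H83F protein for comparison with the unmutated domain. The associated work concerns allosteric inhibition of this stem cell RNA-binding protein by an intermediary metabolite. The record does not state what specific effect the H83F change is meant to test.
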