Addgene plasmid #60349: pET-22HT-MSI1(7-192)H83F
Purpose: H83F mutant of the mouse MSI1 RBD
Depositing lab: Sean Ryder. Depositing organization: University of Massachusetts, Worcester. Publication: Allosteric inhibition of a stem cell RNA-binding protein by an intermediary metabolite. Clingman CC, Deveau LM, Hay SA, Genga RM, Shandilya SM, Massi F, Ryder SP. Elife. 2014 Jun 16:e02848. doi: 10.7554/eLife.02848. PubMed 24935936.
Backbone
  Vector backbone: pET-22b
  Backbone manufacturer: Invitrogen
  Backbone size w/o insert (bp): 5400
  Total vector size (bp): 6000
  Modifications to backbone: pelB leader sequence was replaced with a His6-Gly tag followed by a TEV protease site. See pET-22HT-MSI1 (7–192) Addgene plasmid # 60245
  Vector type: Bacterial Expression
Growth in bacteria
  Bacterial resistance: Ampicillin, 100 μg/mL
  Growth temperature: 37°C
  Growth strain: DH5alpha
  Copy number: High Copy
Gene/Insert
  Gene/Insert name: mouse MSI1 (7-192)
  Species: M. musculus (mouse)
  Insert size (bp): 573
  Mutation: H83F; contains amino acids 7-192 of Msi1
  GenBank ID: NM_008629.1
  Entrez Gene: Msi1 (a.k.a. Msi1h, Musahi1, m-Msi-1)
  Promoter: T7
  Tag / fusion protein: His (N terminal on backbone); TEV protease site (N terminal on backbone)
  Cloning method: Restriction Enzyme; 5′ cloning site BamHI (not destroyed); 3′ cloning site HindIII (not destroyed)
  Sequencing primers: 5′ T7; 3′ T7-term
Terms and licenses: Academic/Nonprofit Terms; Industry Terms: Not Available to Industry
How to cite: pET-22HT-MSI1(7-192)H83F was a gift from Sean Ryder (Addgene plasmid # 60349 ; http://n2t.net/addgene:60349 ; RRID:Addgene_60349)
